Addgene plasmid #117185: pAAV-SYP-HRP
Purpose: Plasmid name in publication: pAAV-SV-HRP. Peroxidase reporter for multiplexed electron microscopy labeling
Depositing lab: David Ginty. Depositing organization: Harvard Medical School. Publication: Multiplexed peroxidase-based electron microscopy labeling enables simultaneous visualization of multiple cell types. Zhang Q, Lee WA, Paul DL, Ginty DD. Nat Neurosci. 2019 Mar 18. pii: 10.1038/s41593-019-0358-7. doi: 10.1038/s41593-019-0358-7. PubMed 30886406.
Backbone
  Vector backbone: pAAV
  Backbone size w/o insert (bp): 5337
  Total vector size (bp): 7218
  Vector type: Mammalian Expression, AAV
Growth in bacteria
  Bacterial resistance: Ampicillin, 100 μg/mL
  Growth temperature: 37°C
  Growth strain: NEB Stable
  Copy number: High Copy
Gene/Insert
  Gene/Insert name: SYP-HRP (alt name: pAAV-SV-HRP)
  Species: A. rusticana (horseradish)
  Insert size (bp): 1881
  Promoter: EF1a
  Cloning method: Gibson Cloning
  Sequencing primers: 5′ tcaagcctcagacagtggttc; 3′ CATAGCGTAAAAGGAGCAACA
Terms and licenses: Academic/Nonprofit Terms; Industry Terms: Not Available to Industry
How to cite: pAAV-SYP-HRP was a gift from David Ginty (Addgene plasmid # 117185 ; http://n2t.net/addgene:117185 ; RRID:Addgene_117185)
