[The description below was written by a language model from this plasmid's Addgene catalogue record and the feature table of its GenBank file.]
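Description:
pAAV-SYP-HRP (called pAAV-SV-HRP in the associated publication) is an adeno-associated virus transfer plasmid for mammalian expression, built on a pAAV backbone. It is maintained in E. coli through a high-copy ColE1/pUC-type origin and selected with ampicillin via the bla (AmpR) gene. An f1 phage origin is also present in the backbone. The catalogue lists a recombination-deficient growth strain, a common choice for limiting rearrangement of the repetitive AAV inverted terminal repeats. The catalogue gives a total size of 7218 bp, whereas the held sequence record is 7208 bp, a small discrepancy the record does not explain.

Between the two AAV2 ITRs, which provide the signals for replication and packaging of the genome into AAV particles, lies a single constitutive expression cassette. The human EF-1-alpha promoter, including its first intron, is followed by a Kozak consensus. Next comes an insert of about 1.9 kb named SYP-HRP, then a WPRE to enhance transcript stability and expression, and the human growth hormone polyadenylation signal. The feature table does not annotate the coding region itself, so the fusion architecture is not documented. The insert name and the "SV" alias suggest horseradish peroxidase (from A. rusticana) joined to a synaptophysin-derived, synaptic-vesicle-targeting moiety, but the record does not state this explicitly. The small Factor Xa site annotated inside the WPRE on the reverse strand is most likely an automated-annotation artefact. No recombinase sites are annotated, so expression appears not to be Cre-dependent.

The stated purpose is a peroxidase reporter for multiplexed electron microscopy labelling. In this approach, genetically encoded peroxidases directed to different subcellular compartments generate electron-dense reaction product, so that several cell types can be distinguished in the same sample.
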