LOCUS       Exported 7208 bp ds-DNA circular SYN 12-MAY-2021
DEFINITION  Plasmid name in publication: pAAV-SV-HRP. Peroxidase reporter for
            multiplexed electron microscopy labeling.
ACCESSION   .
VERSION     .
KEYWORDS    pAAV-SYP-HRP
SOURCE      synthetic DNA construct
  ORGANISM  synthetic DNA construct
REFERENCE   1 (bases 1 to 7208)
  AUTHORS   Zhang Q, Lee WA, Paul DL, Ginty DD
  TITLE     Multiplexed peroxidase-based electron microscopy labeling enables
            simultaneous visualization of multiple cell types.
  JOURNAL   Nat Neurosci. 2019 Mar 18. pii: 10.1038/s41593-019-0358-7. doi:
            10.1038/s41593-019-0358-7.
  PUBMED    30886406
REFERENCE   2 (bases 1 to 7208)
  AUTHORS   .
  TITLE     Direct Submission
  JOURNAL   Exported May 12, 2021 from SnapGene Server 1.1.58
            http://www.snapgene.com
FEATURES             Location/Qualifiers
     source          1..7208
                     /organism="synthetic DNA construct"
                     /mol_type="other DNA"
     repeat_region   1..130
                     /label=AAV2 ITR (alternate)
                     /note="Functional equivalent of wild-type AAV2 ITR"
     promoter        231..1409
                     /label=EF-1-alpha promoter
                     /note="strong constitutive promoter for human elongation
                     factor EF-1-alpha"
     intron          462..1400
                     /label=EF-1-alpha intron A
                     /note="intron upstream of the start codon of human
                     EF-1-alpha"
     primer_bind     1357..1377
                     /label=EF1a-F
                     /note="Human elongation factor-1a promoter, forward primer"
     regulatory      1429..1438
                     /regulatory_class="other"
                     /note="vertebrate consensus sequence for strong initiation
                     of translation (Kozak, 1987)"
     misc_feature    3335..3923
                     /label=WPRE
                     /note="woodchuck hepatitis virus posttranscriptional
                     regulatory element"
     primer_bind     complement(3388..3408)
                     /label=WPRE-R
                     /note="WPRE, reverse primer"
     CDS             complement(3806..3817)
                     /codon_start=1
                     /product="Factor Xa recognition and cleavage site"
                     /label=Factor Xa site
                     /translation="IEGR"
     polyA_signal    3955..4431
                     /label=hGH poly(A) signal
                     /note="human growth hormone polyadenylation signal"
     primer_bind     complement(4154..4173)
                     /label=hGH-PA-R
                     /note="Human growth hormone terminator, reverse primer"
     repeat_region   4471..4611
                     /label=AAV2 ITR
                     /note="inverted terminal repeat of adeno-associated virus
                     serotype 2"
     repeat_region   4471..4600
                     /label=AAV2 ITR
     rep_origin      4686..5141
                     /direction=RIGHT
                     /label=f1 ori
                     /note="f1 bacteriophage origin of replication; arrow
                     indicates direction of (+) strand synthesis"
     primer_bind     complement(4773..4792)
                     /label=F1ori-R
                     /note="F1 origin, reverse primer"
     primer_bind     4983..5004
                     /label=F1ori-F
                     /note="F1 origin, forward primer"
     primer_bind     complement(5158..5177)
                     /label=pRS-marker
                     /note="pRS vectors, use to sequence yeast selectable
                     marker"
     primer_bind     5277..5299
                     /label=pGEX 3'
                     /note="pGEX vectors, reverse primer"
     primer_bind     complement(5337..5355)
                     /label=pBRforEco
                     /note="pBR322 vectors, upsteam of EcoRI site, forward
                     primer"
     promoter        5423..5527
                     /gene="bla"
                     /label=AmpR promoter
     CDS             5528..6388
                     /codon_start=1
                     /gene="bla"
                     /product="beta-lactamase"
                     /label=AmpR
                     /note="confers resistance to ampicillin, carbenicillin, and
                     related antibiotics"
                     /translation="MSIQHFRVALIPFFAAFCLPVFAHPETLVKVKDAEDQLGARVGYI
                     ELDLNSGKILESFRPEERFPMMSTFKVLLCGAVLSRIDAGQEQLGRRIHYSQNDLVEYS
                     PVTEKHLTDGMTVRELCSAAITMSDNTAANLLLTTIGGPKELTAFLHNMGDHVTRLDRW
                     EPELNEAIPNDERDTTMPVAMATTLRKLLTGELLTLASRQQLIDWMEADKVAGPLLRSA
                     LPAGWFIADKSGAGERGSRGIIAALGPDGKPSRIVVIYTTGSQATMDERNRQIAEIGAS
                     LIKHW"
     primer_bind     complement(5746..5765)
                     /label=Amp-R
                     /note="Ampicillin resistance gene, reverse primer"
     rep_origin      6559..7147
                     /direction=RIGHT
                     /label=ori
                     /note="high-copy-number ColE1/pMB1/pBR322/pUC origin of
                     replication"
     primer_bind     7048..7067
                     /label=pBR322ori-F
                     /note="pBR322 origin, forward primer"
ORIGIN
        1 cctgcaggca gctgcgcgct cgctcgctca ctgaggccgc ccgggcgtcg ggcgaccttt
       61 ggtcgcccgg cctcagtgag cgagcgagcg cgcagagagg gagtggccaa ctccatcact
      121 aggggttcct gcggccgcac gcgtaagctt tgcaaagatg gataaagttt taaacagaga
      181 ggaatctttg cagctaatgg accttctagg tcttgaaagg agtgggaatt ggctccggtg
      241 cccgtcagtg ggcagagcgc acatcgccca cagtccccga gaagttgggg ggaggggtcg
      301 gcaattgaac cggtgcctag agaaggtggc gcggggtaaa ctgggaaagt gatgtcgtgt
      361 actggctccg cctttttccc gagggtgggg gagaaccgta tataagtgca gtagtcgccg
      421 tgaacgttct ttttcgcaac gggtttgccg ccagaacaca ggtaagtgcc gtgtgtggtt
      481 cccgcgggcc tggcctcttt acgggttatg gcccttgcgt gccttgaatt acttccacct
      541 ggctgcagta cgtgattctt gatcccgagc ttcgggttgg aagtgggtgg gagagttcga
      601 ggccttgcgc ttaaggagcc ccttcgcctc gtgcttgagt tgaggcctgg cctgggcgct
      661 ggggccgccg cgtgcgaatc tggtggcacc ttcgcgcctg tctcgctgct ttcgataagt
      721 ctctagccat ttaaaatttt tgatgacctg ctgcgacgct ttttttctgg caagatagtc
      781 ttgtaaatgc gggccaagat ctgcacactg gtatttcggt ttttggggcc gcgggcggcg
      841 acggggcccg tgcgtcccag cgcacatgtt cggcgaggcg gggcctgcga gcgcggccac
      901 cgagaatcgg acgggggtag tctcaagctg gccggcctgc tctggtgcct ggcctcgcgc
      961 cgccgtgtat cgccccgccc tgggcggcaa ggctggcccg gtcggcacca gttgcgtgag
     1021 cggaaagatg gccgcttccc ggccctgctg cagggagctc aaaatggagg acgcggcgct
     1081 cgggagagcg ggcgggtgag tcacccacac aaaggaaaag ggcctttccg tcctcagccg
     1141 tcgcttcatg tgactccacg gagtaccggg cgccgtccag gcacctcgat tagttctcga
     1201 gcttttggag tacgtcgtct ttaggttggg gggaggggtt ttatgcgatg gagtttcccc
     1261 acactgagtg ggtggagact gaagttaggc cagcttggca cttgatgtaa ttctccttgg
     1321 aatttgccct ttttgagttt ggatcttggt tcattctcaa gcctcagaca gtggttcaaa
     1381 gtttttttct tccatttcag gtgtcgtgag gtaccggatc ctctagaggc caccatggac
     1441 gtggtgaatc agctggtggc tgggggtcag ttccgggtgg tcaaggagcc ccttggcttc
     1501 gtgaaggtgc tgcagtgggt ctttgccatc ttcgcctttg ctacgtgcgg cagctacacc
     1561 ggagagcttc ggctgagcgt ggagtgtgcc aacaagacgg agagtgccct caacatcgaa
     1621 gtcgaatttg agtacccatt caggctgcac caagtgtact ttgatgcacc ctcctgcgtt
     1681 aaagggggca ctaccaagat cttcctagtt ggtgactact cctcctcggc tgaattcttt
     1741 gtcaccgtgg ctgtgtttgc cttcctctac tccatggggg ccctggccac ctacatcttc
     1801 ctgcagaaca agtaccgaga gaacaacaaa gggccaatga tggacttcct ggccacagca
     1861 gtgttcgctt tcatgtggct agttagctca tccgcctggg ccaaaggcct gtccgatgtg
     1921 aagatggcca ctgacccaga gaacattatc aaggagatgc ctatgtgccg ccagacagat
     1981 atggatctag ccacccagtt aacccctaca ttctacgaca atagctgtcc caacgtgtcc
     2041 aacatcgttc gcgacacaat cgtcaacgag ctcagatccg atcccaggat cgctgcttca
     2101 atattacgtc tgcacttcca tgactgcttc gtgaatggtt gcgacgctag catattactg
     2161 gacaacacca ccagtttccg cactgaaaag gatgcattcg ggaacgctaa cagcgccagg
     2221 ggctttccag tgatcgatcg catgaaggct gccgttgagt cagcatgccc acgaacagtc
     2281 agttgtgcag acctgctgac tatagctgcg caacagagcg tgactcttgc aggcggaccg
     2341 tcctggagag tgccgctcgg tcgacgtgac tccctacagg cattcctaga tctggccaac
     2401 gccaacttgc ctgctccatt cttcaccctg ccccagctga aggatagctt tagaaacgtg
     2461 ggtctgaatc gctcgagtga ccttgtggct ctgtccggag gacacacatt tggaaagaac
     2521 cagtgtaggt tcatcatgga taggctctac aatttcagca acactgggtt acctgacccc
     2581 acgctgaaca ctacgtatct ccagacactg agaggcttgt gcccactgaa tggcaacctc
     2641 agtgcactag tggactttga tctgcggacc ccaaccatct tcgataacaa gtactatgtg
     2701 aatctagagg agcagaaagg cctgatacag agtgatcaag aactgtttag cagtccaaac
     2761 gccactgaca ccatcccact ggtgagaagt tttgctaact ctactcaaac cttctttaac
     2821 gccttcgtgg aagccatgga ccgtatgggt aacattaccc ctctgacggg tacccaaggc
     2881 cagattcgtc tgaactgcag agtggtcaac agcaactcta ccggtggagc tcgaatcaca
     2941 tgcaaggaac tgagggaccc tgtgacttca ggactcaaca cctcggtggt gtttggcttc
     3001 ctgaacctgg tgctctgggt tggcaaccta tggttcgtgt tcaaggagac aggctgggcc
     3061 gccccattca tgcgcgcacc tccaggcgcc ccagaaaagc aaccagctcc tggcgatgcc
     3121 tacggcgatg cgggctatgg gcagggcccc ggaggctatg ggccccagga ctcctacggg
     3181 cctcagggtg gttatcaacc cgattacggg cagccagcca gcggcggtgg cggtggctac
     3241 gggcctcagg gcgactatgg gcagcaaggc tacggccaac agggtgcgcc cacctccttc
     3301 tccaatcaga tgtaacgata tcaagcttat cgataatcaa cctctggatt acaaaatttg
     3361 tgaaagattg actggtattc ttaactatgt tgctcctttt acgctatgtg gatacgctgc
     3421 tttaatgcct ttgtatcatg ctattgcttc ccgtatggct ttcattttct cctccttgta
     3481 taaatcctgg ttgctgtctc tttatgagga gttgtggccc gttgtcaggc aacgtggcgt
     3541 ggtgtgcact gtgtttgctg acgcaacccc cactggttgg ggcattgcca ccacctgtca
     3601 gctcctttcc gggactttcg ctttccccct ccctattgcc acggcggaac tcatcgccgc
     3661 ctgccttgcc cgctgctgga caggggctcg gctgttgggc actgacaatt ccgtggtgtt
     3721 gtcggggaaa tcatcgtcct ttccttggct gctcgcctat gttgccacct ggattctgcg
     3781 cgggacgtcc ttctgctacg tcccttcggc cctcaatcca gcggaccttc cttcccgcgg
     3841 cctgctgccg gctctgcggc ctcttccgcg tcttcgcctt cgccctcaga cgagtcggat
     3901 ctccctttgg gccgcctccc cgcatcgata ccgagcgctg ctcgagagat ctacgggtgg
     3961 catccctgtg acccctcccc agtgcctctc ctggccctgg aagttgccac tccagtgccc
     4021 accagccttg tcctaataaa attaagttgc atcattttgt ctgactaggt gtccttctat
     4081 aatattatgg ggtggagggg ggtggtatgg agcaaggggc aagttgggaa gacaacctgt
     4141 agggcctgcg gggtctattg ggaaccaagc tggagtgcag tggcacaatc ttggctcact
     4201 gcaatctccg cctcctgggt tcaagcgatt ctcctgcctc agcctcccga gttgttggga
     4261 ttccaggcat gcatgaccag gctcagctaa tttttgtttt tttggtagag acggggtttc
     4321 accatattgg ccaggctggt ctccaactcc taatctcagg tgatctaccc accttggcct
     4381 cccaaattgc tgggattaca ggcgtgaacc actgctccct tccctgtcct tctgattttg
     4441 taggtaacca cgtgcggacc gagcggccgc aggaacccct agtgatggag ttggccactc
     4501 cctctctgcg cgctcgctcg ctcactgagg ccgggcgacc aaaggtcgcc cgacgcccgg
     4561 gctttgcccg ggcggcctca gtgagcgagc gagcgcgcag ctgcctgcag gggcgcctga
     4621 tgcggtattt tctccttacg catctgtgcg gtatttcaca ccgcatannn nnnnnnnnnn
     4681 nnnnnnnnnn nnnnnnnnnn nnnnnnnnnn nnnnnnnnnn nnnnnnnnnn nnnnnnnnnn
     4741 nnnnnnnnnn nnnnnnnnnn nntnnnnnnn nnnnnnnnnn nnnnnnnnnn nnnnnnnnnn
     4801 nnnnnnnnnc nnnnnnnnnn nnnnnnnnnn nnnnnnnnnn nnnnnnnnnn nnnnnnnnnn
     4861 nnnnnnnnnn nnnnnnnnnn nnnnnnnnnn nnnnnnnnnn nnnnnnnnnn nnnnnnnnnn
     4921 nnnnnnnnnn nnnnnnnnnn nnnnnnnnnn ncctttgacg ttggagtcca cgttctttaa
     4981 tagtggactc ttgttccaaa ctggaacaac actcaactct atctcgggct attcttttga
     5041 tttataaggg attttgccga tttcggtcta ttggttaaaa aatgagctga tttaacaaaa
     5101 atttaacgcg aattttaaca aaatattaac gtttacaatt ttatggtgca ctctcagtac
     5161 aatctgctct gatgccgcat agttaagcca gccccgacac ccgccaacac ccgctgacgc
     5221 gccctgacgg gcttgtctgc tcccggcatc cgcttacaga caagctgtga ccgtctccgg
     5281 gagctgcatg tgtcagaggt tttcaccgtc atcaccgaaa cgcgcgagac gaaagggcct
     5341 cgtgatacgc ctatttttat aggttaatgt catgataata atggtttctt agacgtcagg
     5401 tggcactttt cggggaaatg tgcgcggaac ccctatttgt ttatttttct aaatacattc
     5461 aaatatgtat ccgctcatga gacaataacc ctgataaatg cttcaataat attgaaaaag
     5521 gaagagtatg agtattcaac atttccgtgt cgcccttatt cccttttttg cggcattttg
     5581 ccttcctgtt tttgctcacc cagaaacgct ggtgaaagta aaagatgctg aagatcagtt
     5641 gggtgcacga gtgggttaca tcgaactgga tctcaacagc ggtaagatcc ttgagagttt
     5701 tcgccccgaa gaacgttttc caatgatgag cacttttaaa gttctgctat gtggcgcggt
     5761 attatcccgt attgacgccg ggcaagagca actcggtcgc cgcatacact attctcagaa
     5821 tgacttggtt gagtactcac cagtcacaga aaagcatctt acggatggca tgacagtaag
     5881 agaattatgc agtgctgcca taaccatgag tgataacact gcggccaact tacttctgac
     5941 aacgatcgga ggaccgaagg agctaaccgc ttttttgcac aacatggggg atcatgtaac
     6001 tcgccttgat cgttgggaac cggagctgaa tgaagccata ccaaacgacg agcgtgacac
     6061 cacgatgcct gtagcaatgg caacaacgtt gcgcaaacta ttaactggcg aactacttac
     6121 tctagcttcc cggcaacaat taatagactg gatggaggcg gataaagttg caggaccact
     6181 tctgcgctcg gcccttccgg ctggctggtt tattgctgat aaatctggag ccggtgagcg
     6241 tgggtctcgc ggtatcattg cagcactggg gccagatggt aagccctccc gtatcgtagt
     6301 tatctacacg acggggagtc aggcaactat ggatgaacga aatagacaga tcgctgagat
     6361 aggtgcctca ctgattaagc attggtaact gtcagaccaa gtttactcat atatacttta
     6421 gattgattta aaacttcatt tttaatttaa aaggatctag gtgaagatcc tttttgataa
     6481 tctcatgacc aaaatccctt aacgtgagtt ttcgttccac tgagcgtcag accccgtaga
     6541 aaagatcaaa ggatcttctt gagatccttt ttttctgcgc gtaatctgct gcttgcaaac
     6601 aaaaaaacca ccgctaccag cggtggtttg tttgccggat caagagctac caactctttt
     6661 tccgaaggta actggcttca gcagagcgca gataccaaat actgttcttc tagtgtagcc
     6721 gtagttaggc caccacttca agaactctgt agcaccgcct acatacctcg ctctgctaat
     6781 cctgttacca gtggctgctg ccagtggcga taagtcgtgt cttaccgggt tggactcaag
     6841 acgatagtta ccggataagg cgcagcggtc gggctgaacg gggggttcgt gcacacagcc
     6901 cagcttggag cgaacgacct acaccgaact gagataccta cagcgtgagc tatgagaaag
     6961 cgccacgctt cccgaaggga gaaaggcgga caggtatccg gtaagcggca gggtcggaac
     7021 aggagagcgc acgagggagc ttccaggggg aaacgcctgg tatctttata gtcctgtcgg
     7081 gtttcgccac ctctgacttg agcgtcgatt tttgtgatgc tcgtcagggg ggcggagcct
     7141 atggaaaaac gccagcaacg cggccttttt acggttcctg gccttttgct ggccttttgc
     7201 tcacatgt
//
